Addgene plasmid #139928: pBEL2071
Purpose: Complementation plasmid for LetAB operon with LetA and LetB genes deoverlapped
Depositing lab: Gira Bhabha & Damian Ekiert. Depositing organization: NYU Grossman School of Medicine. Publication: LetB Structure Reveals a Tunnel for Lipid Transport across the Bacterial Envelope. Isom GL, Coudray N, MacRae MR, McManus CT, Ekiert DC, Bhabha G. Cell. 2020 Apr 30;181(3):653-664.e19. doi: 10.1016/j.cell.2020.03.030. PubMed 32359438.
Backbone
  Vector backbone: pET17b
  Vector type: Bacterial Expression
Growth in bacteria
  Bacterial resistance: Ampicillin, 100 μg/mL
  Growth temperature: 37°C
  Growth strain: DH5alpha
  Copy number: High Copy
Gene/Insert
  Gene/Insert name: LetAB
  Species: E. coli
  Mutation: LetA-LetB_deoverlapped
  Cloning method: Gibson Cloning
Terms and licenses: Academic/Nonprofit Terms; Industry Terms: Not Available to Industry
Depositor comments: Please visit https://www.biorxiv.org/content/10.1101/748145v1 for bioRxiv preprint.
How to cite: pBEL2071 was a gift from Gira Bhabha & Damian Ekiert (Addgene plasmid # 139928 ; http://n2t.net/addgene:139928 ; RRID:Addgene_139928)
