[The description below was written by a language model from this plasmid's Addgene catalogue record and pLannotate feature annotations shown in this document.]
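Description:
pBEL2071 is a bacterial expression plasmid built on the pET17b backbone and carries the E. coli letAB operon for genetic complementation. It replicates through a ColE1/pMB1-type origin and is selected with ampicillin via the β-lactamase gene and its native promoter. The feature table also detects the pBR322 bom mobilisation region and a rop coding sequence. Rop is normally associated with copy-number restraint, although the catalogue entry lists the plasmid as high copy. The sequenced record is about 7.1 kb.

The insert sits downstream of a T7 promoter and the efficient ribosome binding site from phage T7 gene 10, and is followed by the T7 terminator. It comprises two open reading frames annotated under their older names: yebS (LetA) and yebT (LetB). Both are described as components of a transport pathway that contributes to membrane integrity, and LetB may span the periplasm to move substrates between the membranes. According to the record, the two genes have been "deoverlapped". Consistent with this, the annotated coding regions are separated by a short intergenic gap rather than sharing sequence. Separating the reading frames would presumably allow either gene to be altered without affecting the other, but the record does not state this rationale. A short fragment annotated as a T7 gene 10B-derived solubility tag lies between the end of yebT and the terminator. It is probably residual backbone sequence rather than a deliberate fusion, and no tags are listed in the catalogue fields.

The stated use is complementation of letAB function in E. coli, in connection with structural and functional studies of LetB as a lipid transport tunnel across the cell envelope.
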