Features (pLannotate 1.2.2; 12 found; start..end, strand, type, name):
    317..456     -  misc_feature   bom: basis of mobility region from pBR322
    558..749     -  CDS            rop: Rop protein, which maintains plasmids at low copy number; rop
    766..1146    +  CDS            YPB1_ECOLX: Protein predicted: Swiss-Prot protein existence level 4. From Escherichia coli.
   1258..1276    +  promoter       T7 promoter: promoter for bacteriophage T7 RNA polymerase
   1308..1330    +  RBS            RBS: efficient ribosome binding site from bacteriophage T7 gene 10 (Olins and Rangwala, 1989)
   1338..2618    +  CDS            yebS: YEBS_ECOLI - Experimental evidence at protein level: Swiss-Prot protein existence level 1. Component of a transport pathway that contributes to membrane integrity. From Escherichia coli (strain K12).
   2640..5270    +  CDS            yebT: YEBT_ECOLI - Experimental evidence at protein level: Swiss-Prot protein existence level 1. Component of a transport pathway that contributes to membrane integrity (PubMed:27795327). May directly span the intermembrane space, facilitating the transport of substrates across the periplasm (Probable). From Escherichia coli (strain K12).
   5295..5344    +  CDS            SET1 (fragment): solubility-enhancement tag derived from T7 phage gene 10B
   5352..5399    +  terminator     T7 terminator: transcription terminator for bacteriophage T7 RNA polymerase
   5530..5634    +  promoter       AmpR promoter: bla
   5635..6495    +  CDS            AmpR: β-lactamase; bla; confers resistance to ampicillin, carbenicillin, and related antibiotics
   6666..131     +  rep_origin     ori (across the origin): high-copy-number ColE1/pMB1/pBR322/pUC origin of replication
>Addgene plasmid #139928 | pBEL2071 | addgene full sequence | sequence record 310596 | Addgene NGS Result
GAACAGGAGAGCGCACGAGGGAGCTTCCAGGGGGAAACGCCTGGTATCTTTATAGTCCTGTCGGGTTTCG
CCACCTCTGACTTGAGCGTCGATTTTTGTGATGCTCGTCAGGGGGGCGGAGCCTATGGAAAAACGCCAGC
AACGCGGCCTTTTTACGGTTCCTGGCCTTTTGCTGGCCTTTTGCTCACATGTTCTTTCCTGCGTTATCCC
CTGATTCTGTGGATAACCGTATTACCGCCTTTGAGTGAGCTGATACCGCTCGCCGCAGCCGAACGACCGA
GCGCAGCGAGTCAGTGAGCGAGGAAGCGGAAGAGCGCCTGATGCGGTATTTTCTCCTTACGCATCTGTGC
GGTATTTCACACCGCAATGGTGCACTCTCAGTACAATCTGCTCTGATGCCGCATAGTTAAGCCAGTATAC
ACTCCGCTATCGCTACGTGACTGGGTCATGGCTGCGCCCCGACACCCGCCAACACCCGCTGACGCGCCCT
GACGGGCTTGTCTGCTCCCGGCATCCGCTTACAGACAAGCTGTGACCGTCTCCGGGAGCTGCATGTGTCA
GAGGTTTTCACCGTCATCACCGAAACGCGCGAGGCAGCTGCGGTAAAGCTCATCAGCGTGGTCGTGAAGC
GATTCACAGATGTCTGCCTGTTCATCCGCGTCCAGCTCGTTGAGTTTCTCCAGAAGCGTTAATGTCTGGC
TTCTGATAAAGCGGGCCATGTTAAGGGCGGTTTTTTCCTGTTTGGTCACTGATGCCTCCGTGTAAGGGGG
ATTTCTGTTCATGGGGGTAATGATACCGATGAAACGAGAGAGGATGCTCACGATACGGGTTACTGATGAT
GAACATGCCCGGTTACTGGAACGTTGTGAGGGTAAACAACTGGCGGTATGGATGCGGCGGGACCAGAGAA
AAATCACTCAGGGTCAATGCCAGCGCTTCGTTAATACAGATGTAGGTGTTCCACAGGGTAGCCAGCAGCA
TCCTGCGATGCAGATCCGGAACATAATGGTGCAGGGCGCTGACTTCCGCGTTTCCAGACTTTACGAAACA
CGGAAACCGAAGACCATTCATGTTGTTGCTCAGGTCGCAGACGTTTTGCAGCAGCAGTCGCTTCACGTTC
GCTCGCGTATCGGTGATTCATTCTGCTAACCAGTAAGGCAACCCCGCCAGCCTAGCCGGGTCCTCAACGA
CAGGAGCACGATCATGCGCACCCGTGGCCAGGACCCAACGCTGCCCGAGATCTCGATCCCGCGAAATTAA
TACGACTCACTATAGGGAGACCACAACGGTTTCCCTCTAGAAATAATTTTGTTTAACTTTAAGAAGGAGA
TATACATATGGCTCTTAACACACCACAAATTACGCCGACAAAAAAGATAACAGTGAGGGCAATCGGCGAG
GAACTGCCGCGTGGTGATTACCAACGTTGCCCGCAATGTGACATGCTGTTTAGCCTGCCCGAGATAAATT
CTCATCAAAGTGCCTATTGTCCGCGCTGTCAGGCAAAAATTCGTGACGGGCGCGACTGGTCGCTAACGCG
CCTGGCGGCAATGGCCTTCACCATGCTGTTGCTTATGCCGTTTGCCTGGGGCGAACCGCTGTTGCATATC
TGGCTGTTAGGCATTCGTATTGACGCCAACGTTATGCAAGGCATCTGGCAAATGACCAAACAGGGCGATG
CGATAACGGGGTCGATGGTCTTTTTCTGCGTTATTGGTGCCCCGCTCATTCTGGTGACCTCCATAGCTTA
TTTATGGTTTGGTAACCGACTGGGAATGAATTTACGTCCGGTACTGCTGATGCTTGAGCGACTTAAAGAG
TGGGTAATGCTCGATATCTACCTGGTCGGCATTGGCGTTGCTTCTATAAAGGTACAGGATTATGCCCATA
TCCAGGCTGGTGTCGGCTTGTTCTCTTTTGTGGCGTTGGTGATTTTAACGACGGTGACGTTGTCACATCT
TAATGTCGAAGAACTGTGGGAGCGATTTTATCCGCAGCGCCCCGCTACGCGTAGGGACGAGAAACTTCGT
GTCTGCCTAGGGTGCCATTTTACCGGCTATCCAGATCAGCGTGGTCGCTGCCCGCGTTGCCATATCCCGC
TACGCCTGCGTCGCCGTCATAGTCTGCAAAAATGCTGGGCGGCGCTGTTAGCGTCAATCGTTTTATTGTT
ACCTGCCAACCTGTTGCCTATTTCTATCATTTATCTGAACGGAGGACGGCAGGAAGATACAATTCTTTCC
GGAATTATGTCGCTGGCAAGTAGCAACATTGCGGTTGCAGGAATCGTGTTTATCGCCAGTATTCTGGTCC
CGTTTACTAAAGTGATCGTCATGTTCACTTTACTGTTGAGCATTCATTTTAAATGCCAGCAAGGTTTACG
CACACGCATTCTGTTACTGCGGATGGTGACCTGGATTGGTCGCTGGTCGATGCTCGACCTGTTTGTCATA
TCTTTAACCATGTCGCTGATTAATCGCGATCAGATCCTCGCTTTTACTATGGGACCGGCTGCGTTTTATT
TCGGCGCAGCGGTAATTTTGACTATTCTTGCTGTGGAATGGCTGGACAGCCGCTTACTTTGGGATGCACA
CGAAAGCGGCAATGCGCGTTTTGATGATTGATTTCAGGAGAACCGACGCATGAGTCAGGAAACGCCCGCT
TCGACGACTGAAGCGCAGATTAAAAATAAACGCCGTATCTCACCTTTCTGGCTGCTGCCGTTCATCGCGC
TAATGATTGCCAGTTGGCTGATTTGGGACAGTTATCAGGACCGGGGTAATACCGTCACCATCGACTTTAT
GTCGGCGGATGGTATTGTTCCAGGCCGTACGCCTGTTCGTTATCAGGGCGTTGAAGTCGGAACAGTGCAG
GACATCAGCCTCAGCGACGATCTTCGTAAGATTGAAGTCAAGGTCAGCATCAAGTCCGATATGAAAGATG
CGCTGCGCGAAGAGACTCAGTTCTGGCTGGTGACGCCAAAAGCATCGTTGGCAGGTGTCTCCGGGCTGGA
CGCCCTCGTCGGTGGGAACTATATCGGCATGATGCCCGGGAAAGGTAAAGAGCAGGATCACTTTGTCGCA
CTCGATACCCAACCGAAATATCGGCTGGACAATGGCGATCTGATGATCCACCTGCAAGCCCCCGATCTCG
GTTCGCTGAACAGCGGTTCATTGGTCTATTTCCGCAAGATCCCGGTGGGAAAAGTCTACGACTATGCCAT
CAATCCCAACAAGCAAGGCGTGGTGATTGATGTCCTGATCGAGCGGCGTTTTACCGATCTGGTGAAAAAA
GGTAGCCGTTTCTGGAACGTTTCCGGCGTTGATGCCAACGTCAGTATCAGTGGCGCGAAGGTGAAACTGG
AAAGCTTGGCGGCACTGGTTAACGGTGCGATTGCCTTCGATTCACCAGAAGAGTCGAAACCTGCCGAGGC
GGAAGATACCTTTGGTCTGTATGAAGATCTGGCCCACAGCCAGCGTGGCGTAATAATAAAACTGGAACTG
CCGAGTGGGGCCGGATTAACCGCCGACTCGACGCCGTTAATGTATCAGGGGCTGGAAGTCGGACAGCTGA
CTAAACTGGATTTAAATCCTGGTGGTAAAGTCACAGGGGAAATGACCGTTGATCCCAGCGTCGTTACCCT
GCTTCGTGAAAATACCCGCATCGAATTACGCAACCCGAAATTATCCCTTAGCGATGCTAATCTCAGCGCC
CTGCTGACCGGCAAAACCTTCGAGCTGGTGCCCGGCGATGGCGAGCCACGCAAAGAATTCGTTGTTGTGC
CAGGCGAAAAAGCACTGCTGCATGAACCTGATGTTCTGACGCTGACCCTGACCGCGCCGGAAAGTTACGG
TATTGATGCGGGTCAGCCGCTCATTCTTCACGGCGTGCAGGTAGGCCAGGTTATCGATCGTAAACTCACC
AGCAAAGGCGTCACCTTTACCGTCGCCATCGAGCCTCAGCATCGCGAACTGGTAAAAGGCGATAGCAAAT
TTGTCGTCAACAGCCGTGTCGATGTGAAGGTGGGGCTGGATGGCGTTGAGTTTCTCGGTGCCAGCGCCTC
AGAATGGATCAATGGCGGGATCCGTATTCTGCCGGGCGATAAAGGTGAGATGAAAGCCAGCTATCCACTG
TATGCCAATTTGGAAAAAGCGCTGGAGAACAGCCTTAGCGATTTACCCACCACAACCGTGAGTTTGAGTG
CAGAGACGCTGCCGGATGTGCAGGCAGGATCGGTAGTGCTGTACCGTAAATTTGAAGTTGGTGAAGTGAT
TACCGTGCGTCCGCGAGCTAACGCGTTTGACATCGATCTGCATATTAAGCCGGAGTATCGCAACCTTCTG
ACCAGCAATAGCGTGTTCTGGGCAGAAGGCGGGGCGAAAGTTCAGCTGAATGGTAGTGGTCTGACCGTAC
AGGCATCCCCGCTCTCCAGAGCTCTAAAGGGAGCCATTAGCTTCGACAACCTCAGCGGTGCCAGCGCCAG
TCAGCGTAAAGGCGATAAGCGTATTCTGTATGCTTCCGAAACAGCGGCCCGTGCGGTTGGCGGGCAGATT
ACGCTTCACGCTTTCGATGCCGGAAAACTGGCGGTCGGGATGCCAATTCGCTATCTCGGTATTGACATCG
GGCAAATCCAGACGCTGGATCTGATTACCGCACGCAATGAAGTACAGGCAAAGGCGGTACTTTACCCGGA
ATATGTCCAGACCTTTGCTCGCGGTGGTACGCGCTTCTCAGTGGTCACACCGCAAATTTCGGCAGCTGGC
GTTGAGCATCTTGATACTATCCTCCAGCCGTATATCAACGTCGAACCAGGCCGGGGCAATCCTCGCCGCG
ACTTTGAATTACAAGAGGCCACCATTACTGATTCGCGGTACCTGGATGGCTTAAGCATTATTGTTGAAGC
GCCGGAAGCCGGTTCGTTAGGCATCGGTACGCCTGTGCTGTTCCGTGGTCTGGAAGTCGGTACGGTTACA
GGAATGACGCTGGGGACATTGTCAGATCGCGTGATGATTGCGATGCGCATCAGTAAACGCTATCAACACC
TGGTGCGTAACAATTCCGTCTTCTGGTTGGCATCGGGTTACAGTCTGGACTTTGGTCTGACGGGCGGCGT
AGTGAAAACCGGCACCTTTAACCAGTTTATCCGTGGCGGCATCGCCTTCGCCACGCCTCCGGGTACGCCA
CTGGCACCGAAAGCCCAGGAAGGCAAACACTTCCTGTTGCAGGAAAGTGAACCGAAAGAGTGGCGTGAAT
GGGGAACTGCGCTTCCCAAATAATGCCCACCTCGAGCAGATCCGGCTGCTAACAAAGCCCGAAAGGAAGC
TGAGTTGGCTGCTGCCACCGCTGAGCAATAACTAGCATAACCCCTTGGGGCCTCTAAACGGGTCTTGAGG
GGTTTTTTGCTGAAAGGAGGAACTATATCCGGATAATTCTTGAAGACGAAAGGGCCTCGTGATACGCCTA
TTTTTATAGGTTAATGTCATGATAATAATGGTTTCTTAGACGTCAGGTGGCACTTTTCGGGGAAATGTGC
GCGGAACCCCTATTTGTTTATTTTTCTAAATACATTCAAATATGTATCCGCTCATGAGACAATAACCCTG
ATAAATGCTTCAATAATATTGAAAAAGGAAGAGTATGAGTATTCAACATTTCCGTGTCGCCCTTATTCCC
TTTTTTGCGGCATTTTGCCTTCCTGTTTTTGCTCACCCAGAAACGCTGGTGAAAGTAAAAGATGCTGAAG
ATCAGTTGGGTGCACGAGTGGGTTACATCGAACTGGATCTCAACAGCGGTAAGATCCTTGAGAGTTTTCG
CCCCGAAGAACGTTTTCCAATGATGAGCACTTTTAAAGTTCTGCTATGTGGCGCGGTATTATCCCGTGTT
GACGCCGGGCAAGAGCAACTCGGTCGCCGCATACACTATTCTCAGAATGACTTGGTTGAGTACTCACCAG
TCACAGAAAAGCATCTTACGGATGGCATGACAGTAAGAGAATTATGCAGTGCTGCCATAACCATGAGTGA
TAACACTGCGGCCAACTTACTTCTGACAACGATCGGAGGACCGAAGGAGCTAACCGCTTTTTTGCACAAC
ATGGGGGATCATGTAACTCGCCTTGATCGTTGGGAACCGGAGCTGAATGAAGCCATACCAAACGACGAGC
GTGACACCACGATGCCTGCAGCAATGGCAACAACGTTGCGCAAACTATTAACTGGCGAACTACTTACTCT
AGCTTCCCGGCAACAATTAATAGACTGGATGGAGGCGGATAAAGTTGCAGGACCACTTCTGCGCTCGGCC
CTTCCGGCTGGCTGGTTTATTGCTGATAAATCTGGAGCCGGTGAGCGTGGGTCTCGCGGTATCATTGCAG
CACTGGGGCCAGATGGTAAGCCCTCCCGTATCGTAGTTATCTACACGACGGGGAGTCAGGCAACTATGGA
TGAACGAAATAGACAGATCGCTGAGATAGGTGCCTCACTGATTAAGCATTGGTAACTGTCAGACCAAGTT
TACTCATATATACTTTAGATTGATTTAAAACTTCATTTTTAATTTAAAAGGATCTAGGTGAAGATCCTTT
TTGATAATCTCATGACCAAAATCCCTTAACGTGAGTTTTCGTTCCACTGAGCGTCAGACCCCGTAGAAAA
GATCAAAGGATCTTCTTGAGATCCTTTTTTTCTGCGCGTAATCTGCTGCTTGCAAACAAAAAAACCACCG
CTACCAGCGGTGGTTTGTTTGCCGGATCAAGAGCTACCAACTCTTTTTCCGAAGGTAACTGGCTTCAGCA
GAGCGCAGATACCAAATACTGTCCTTCTAGTGTAGCCGTAGTTAGGCCACCACTTCAAGAACTCTGTAGC
ACCGCCTACATACCTCGCTCTGCTAATCCTGTTACCAGTGGCTGCTGCCAGTGGCGATAAGTCGTGTCTT
ACCGGGTTGGACTCAAGACGATAGTTACCGGATAAGGCGCAGCGGTCGGGCTGAACGGGGGGTTCGTGCA
CACAGCCCAGCTTGGAGCGAACGACCTACACCGAACTGAGATACCTACAGCGTGAGCTATGAGAAAGCGC
CACGCTTCCCGAAGGGAGAAAGGCGGACAGGTATCCGGTAAGCGGCAGGGTCG
